Addgene plasmid #139422: pPEE43
Purpose: Recyclable marker for use in Cryptococcus neoformans. Contains the amdS2 counterselectable marker flanked by the mMaroon1 ORF and a flexible linker at the 5' end.
Depositing lab: James Fraser. Depositing organization: University of Queensland. Publication: Broadening the spectrum of fluorescent protein tools for use in the encapsulated human fungal pathogen Cryptococcus neoformans. Spencer GWK, Chua SMH, Erpf PE, Wizrah MSI, Dyba TG, Condon ND, Fraser JA. Fungal Genet Biol. 2020 May;138:103365. doi: 10.1016/j.fgb.2020.103365. Epub 2020 Mar 4. PubMed 32145317.
Backbone
  Vector backbone: pBlueScript II SK(-)
  Backbone manufacturer: Stratagene
  Vector type: Yeast Expression
  Selectable markers: Acetamide
Growth in bacteria
  Bacterial resistance: Ampicillin, 100 μg/mL
  Growth temperature: 37°C
  Growth strain: DH5alpha
  Copy number: High Copy
Gene/Insert
  Gene/Insert name: mMaroon1 (alt name: Acetamidase (amdS))
  Species: Synthetic, Entacmaea quadricolor, Aspergillus nidulans
  Promoter: TEF1
  Cloning method: Gibson Cloning
Terms and licenses: Academic/Nonprofit Terms; Industry Terms: Not Available to Industry
Depositor comments: Contains the amdS2 mMaroon1 Blaster marker in the multicloning site of pBluescript II SK-. Importantly, the amdS2 mMaroon1 Blaster marker can be excised using restriction enzymes XbaI and EcoRI.
How to cite: pPEE43 was a gift from James Fraser (Addgene plasmid # 139422 ; http://n2t.net/addgene:139422 ; RRID:Addgene_139422)
