[The description below was written by a language model from this plasmid's Addgene catalogue record and pLannotate feature annotations shown in this document.]
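Description:
pPEE43 is a pBluescript II SK(-)-based plasmid that carries a recyclable "Blaster" marker cassette for genetic manipulation of the fungal pathogen Cryptococcus neoformans. In E. coli it is maintained as a high-copy plasmid through the ColE1/pUC origin and selected with ampicillin via the β-lactamase gene. The backbone also retains the f1 origin, the lac promoter/operator and lacZα remnants, and the T3 and T7 promoters flanking the multiple cloning site, where the cassette was inserted by Gibson assembly.

The payload is the amdS2 mMaroon1 Blaster marker. At its centre is the Aspergillus nidulans acetamidase gene (amdS), with TEF1 recorded as the promoter, although the feature table does not annotate a promoter or terminator in the unannotated regions around the amdS coding sequence. Acetamidase allows positive selection on acetamide as a nitrogen source, and the record describes it as counterselectable, so cells that have lost the marker can also be selected. On either side of amdS, in the same orientation, the annotation detects copies of the far-red fluorescent protein mMaroon1 (derived from Entacmaea quadricolor), and the record notes a flexible linker at the 5' end. Direct repeats arranged this way would allow homologous recombination between the two mMaroon1 copies to loop out amdS, presumably leaving a single linker-mMaroon1 ORF behind and freeing the marker for reuse. This would suit fluorescent tagging of target genes without permanently consuming a selectable marker, although the record does not spell out the mechanism. The whole cassette can be released from the backbone with XbaI and EcoRI.
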