Features (pLannotate 1.2.2; 16 found; start..end, strand, type, name):
     24..128     +  promoter       AmpR promoter: bla
    129..989     +  CDS            AmpR: β-lactamase; bla; confers resistance to ampicillin, carbenicillin, and related antibiotics
   1160..1748    +  rep_origin     ori: high-copy-number ColE1/pMB1/pBR322/pUC origin of replication
   1931..2023    +  CDS            lacI (fragment): lac repressor; lacI; The lac repressor binds to the lac operator to inhibit transcription in E. coli. This inhibition can be relieved by adding lactose or isopropyl-β-D-thiogalactopyranoside (IPTG).
   2036..2057    +  protein_bind   CAP binding site: CAP binding activates transcription in the presence of cAMP. E. coli catabolite activator protein
   2072..2102    +  promoter       lac promoter: promoter for the E. coli lac operon
   2110..2126    +  protein_bind   lac operator: The lac repressor binds to the lac operator to inhibit transcription in E. coli. This inhibition can be relieved by adding lactose or isopropyl-β-D-thiogalactopyranoside (IPTG). lac repressor encoded by lacI
   2171..2189    +  promoter       T3 promoter: promoter for bacteriophage T3 RNA polymerase
   2202..2231    +  misc_feature   MCS (fragment): pBluescript multiple cloning site
   2231..2761    +  CDS            mMaroon1 (fragment): mMaroon1 is a basic (constitutively fluorescent) far red fluorescent protein published in 2016, derived from Entacmaea quadricolor. It is reported to be a rapidly-maturing monomer with high acid sensitivity.
   3992..5638    +  CDS            amdS: acetamidase from Aspergillus nidulans; amdS; confers ability to process acetamide for selection in fungal cells
   6253..6810    +  CDS            mMaroon1 (fragment): mMaroon1 is a basic (constitutively fluorescent) far red fluorescent protein published in 2016, derived from Entacmaea quadricolor. It is reported to be a rapidly-maturing monomer with high acid sensitivity.
   6810..6863    +  misc_feature   MCS (fragment): pBluescript multiple cloning site
   6872..6890    -  promoter       T7 promoter: promoter for bacteriophage T7 RNA polymerase
   6898..7053    +  CDS            lacZα (fragment): LacZα fragment of β-galactosidase; lacZ fragment
   7155..7513    -  rep_origin     f1 ori (sequence partly withheld): f1 bacteriophage origin of replication; arrow indicates direction of (+) strand synthesis
>Addgene plasmid #139422 | pPEE43 | addgene full sequence | sequence record 313808 | Addgene NGS Result
GTGGCACTTTTCGGGGAAATGTGCGCGGAACCCCTATTTGTTTATTTTTCTAAATACATTCAAATATGTA
TCCGCTCATGAGACAATAACCCTGATAAATGCTTCAATAATATTGAAAAAGGAAGAGTATGAGTATTCAA
CATTTCCGTGTCGCCCTTATTCCCTTTTTTGCGGCATTTTGCCTTCCTGTTTTTGCTCACCCAGAAACGC
TGGTGAAAGTAAAAGATGCTGAAGATCAGTTGGGTGCACGAGTGGGTTACATCGAACTGGATCTCAACAG
CGGTAAGATCCTTGAGAGTTTTCGCCCCGAAGAACGTTTTCCAATGATGAGCACTTTTAAAGTTCTGCTA
TGTGGCGCGGTATTATCCCGTATTGACGCCGGGCAAGAGCAACTCGGTCGCCGCATACACTATTCTCAGA
ATGACTTGGTTGAGTACTCACCAGTCACAGAAAAGCATCTTACGGATGGCATGACAGTAAGAGAATTATG
CAGTGCTGCCATAACCATGAGTGATAACACTGCGGCCAACTTACTTCTGACAACGATCGGAGGACCGAAG
GAGCTAACCGCTTTTTTGCACAACATGGGGGATCATGTAACTCGCCTTGATCGTTGGGAACCGGAGCTGA
ATGAAGCCATACCAAACGACGAGCGTGACACCACGATGCCTGTAGCAATGGCAACAACGTTGCGCAAACT
ATTAACTGGCGAACTACTTACTCTAGCTTCCCGGCAACAATTAATAGACTGGATGGAGGCGGATAAAGTT
GCAGGACCACTTCTGCGCTCGGCCCTTCCGGCTGGCTGGTTTATTGCTGATAAATCTGGAGCCGGTGAGC
GTGGGTCTCGCGGTATCATTGCAGCACTGGGGCCAGATGGTAAGCCCTCCCGTATCGTAGTTATCTACAC
GACGGGGAGTCAGGCAACTATGGATGAACGAAATAGACAGATCGCTGAGATAGGTGCCTCACTGATTAAG
CATTGGTAACTGTCAGACCAAGTTTACTCATATATACTTTAGATTGATTTAAAACTTCATTTTTAATTTA
AAAGGATCTAGGTGAAGATCCTTTTTGATAATCTCATGACCAAAATCCCTTAACGTGAGTTTTCGTTCCA
CTGAGCGTCAGACCCCGTAGAAAAGATCAAAGGATCTTCTTGAGATCCTTTTTTTCTGCGCGTAATCTGC
TGCTTGCAAACAAAAAAACCACCGCTACCAGCGGTGGTTTGTTTGCCGGATCAAGAGCTACCAACTCTTT
TTCCGAAGGTAACTGGCTTCAGCAGAGCGCAGATACCAAATACTGTTCTTCTAGTGTAGCCGTAGTTAGG
CCACCACTTCAAGAACTCTGTAGCACCGCCTACATACCTCGCTCTGCTAATCCTGTTACCAGTGGCTGCT
GCCAGTGGCGATAAGTCGTGTCTTACCGGGTTGGACTCAAGACGATAGTTACCGGATAAGGCGCAGCGGT
CGGGCTGAACGGGGGGTTCGTGCACACAGCCCAGCTTGGAGCGAACGACCTACACCGAACTGAGATACCT
ACAGCGTGAGCTATGAGAAAGCGCCACGCTTCCCGAAGGGAGAAAGGCGGACAGGTATCCGGTAAGCGGC
AGGGTCGGAACAGGAGAGCGCACGAGGGAGCTTCCAGGGGGAAACGCCTGGTATCTTTATAGTCCTGTCG
GGTTTCGCCACCTCTGACTTGAGCGTCGATTTTTGTGATGCTCGTCAGGGGGGCGGAGCCTATGGAAAAA
CGCCAGCAACGCGGCCTTTTTACGGTTCCTGGCCTTTTGCTGGCCTTTTGCTCACATGTTCTTTCCTGCG
TTATCCCCTGATTCTGTGGATAACCGTATTACCGCCTTTGAGTGAGCTGATACCGCTCGCCGCAGCCGAA
CGACCGAGCGCAGCGAGTCAGTGAGCGAGGAAGCGGAAGAGCGCCCAATACGCAAACCGCCTCTCCCCGC
GCGTTGGCCGATTCATTAATGCAGCTGGCACGACAGGTTTCCCGACTGGAAAGCGGGCAGTGAGCGCAAC
GCAATTAATGTGAGTTAGCTCACTCATTAGGCACCCCAGGCTTTACACTTTATGCTTCCGGCTCGTATGT
TGTGTGGAATTGTGAGCGGATAACAATTTCACACAGGAAACAGCTATGACCATGATTACGCCAAGCGCGC
AATTAACCCTCACTAAAGGGAACAAAAGCTGGAGCTCCACCGCGGTGGCGGCCGCTCTAGATGGTCTCCA
AGGGCGAGGAGCTCATCAAGGAGAACATGCACACCAAGCTCTACCTCACTGGCACCGTCAACAACCACTA
CTTCGAGTGCACCGCCGAGGGCGAGGGCAAGCCCTACGAGGGCACCCAGACCAACAGGATCAAGGTCGTC
CGTGGTGGCCCCCTCCCCTTCGCTTTCGACATCCTCGCCCCCTGCTTCATGTACGGCTCCAAGACCTTCA
TTAACCACCCTCCTGACATTCCCGACTACTTCAAGCAGTCCTTCCCTGAGGGCTTCACTTGGGAGAGGAC
CACCGTTTACGAGGACGGCGGCACTCTCACTGCTACTCAGGACACCTCCCTCCAGGACGGCTGCCTCATC
TACAACGTCCAGGTCAGGGGCGAGAACTTCCCTTCCAACGGCCCTGTCATGCAGAAGAAGACTCTCGGCT
GGGAGGCCTCCACCGAGACCCTCTACCCCGCTGACGGCTCCCTCGAGGGCAGGCTCGACTGGGCCCTCAA
GCTCGTCGGCGGCGGCCACCTCCACTGCAGGGCGGCCGCCATTCTATGCTATACGGTACAAGATTGTGGC
TACTATGCAAGCTCCATAGCGAATGATCTTACACTGACCTTGTCGACCGTTCTGAATGATTAACAATGGT
CGCAAGTGTGGTTGACCCACCTGCGGGCGCTTCTTAACTATCTATCATCGGTATGTCAAGTATCACACCC
TTTAAACAAAAGAATAAGAGCATAATACAGCAGTCTCATCATGGCAACCCTTCGCGCAATGTACAAAAAG
CAGCCAGAAGCCCCCACGCACAAGCAATAATGTCGTGTTCTACCCTGCCATGAACAAGCGTCATGGCCAT
TAGCGAACGCCCCAATATTCAGCCCCATTCGCCAAGCAAGTTGCCTCGCCCCCTTCCCAGAAGATCATGG
GCATCTCGTCTTCTTCTAATTTCGCATTTTGTGAAGCTCCATTCATGCACGTCGGCTTCTGGACGACTCT
TATCATATGCATTGGCCTGCTCGGTGTGAGGATGAGCCACTCCCACATGTTTAGACGGCAGGGGCCTCTT
GCCACCCGTTGAATTTTTGGTGCGAAGACGTGCCTGGGAACGACCTCCACTTTAAATTTCTCCGTTGTTG
CGGTCGCTCCATCCTCCTCACATTTCTTGCCTCCTAAGTCCCATGTGCCACACTCGGTGAAAAACGGAGT
TTGATACGGATGAAATTTCCAGTGAGCTTTTCACATTCTGGAGGTTTCGAAAAAAATTGTGGGATTTTCT
GAATTAATCCGAGAATCCGCCCTGCCCATCAACCGGAAAGAATTAAATCCCTCGCACATTCCTTTCTCCC
ACCACCTTCTTTATCTCTACATTCTTTAACCAAAACACCTAGGTGAGTACCCAAAGTCTTTTGACACCTT
TGAAAATCCGCGCCAGTCGTAGGGCACGTAAAACAATTCTCGCTGGTGGCTTCTGCAGGTGAAGTCGGGG
CAGAGTGGAGCTGAGCATGGTCGACCACCCACATCATTCTGTCTTGTTTTTGGCGATGTCTTCCATGCTT
TTGCCCTCATCTGTTGCGTCGACTGCAGAGTACTGTTTTGCCACTACTGAGCTCAACATGGGCTTGTGTG
TGGTGAAGAAAAAAATTTGGTGGCTCTTGAAAATTTTCAACCCATCGGATACATGCCCTTCCAACTCACA
ACGCCCTAACACTTTATTGTCCTATCATTGCCTCTTCGCACATGCTAACGATCTCCACAGAAAACTTCAA
AATGCCTCAATCCTGGGAAGAACTGGCCGCTGATAAGCGCGCCCGCCTCGCAAAAACCATCCCTGATGAA
TGGAAAGTCCAGACGCTGCCTGCGGAAGACAGCGTTATTGATTTCCCAAAGAAATCGGGGATCCTTTCAG
AGGCCGAACTGAAGATCACAGAGGCCTCCGCTGCAGATCTTGTGTCCAAGCTGGCGGCCGGAGAGTTGAC
CTCGGTGGAAGTTACGCTAGCATTCTGTAAACGGGCAGCAATCGCCCAGCAGTTAACAAACTGCGCCCAC
GAGTTCTTCCCTGACGCCGCTCTCGCGCAGGCAAGGGAACTCGATGAATACTACGCAAAGCACAAGAGAC
CCGTTGGTCCACTCCATGGCCTCCCCATCTCTCTCAAAGACCAGCTTCGAGTCAAGGGCTACGAAACATC
AATGGGCTACATCTCATGGCTAAACAAGTACGACGAAGGGGACTCGGTTCTGACAACCATGCTCCGCAAA
GCCGGTGCCGTCTTCTACGTCAAGACCTCTGTCCCGCAGACCCTGATGGTCTGCGAGACAGTCAACAACA
TCATCGGGCGCACCGTCAACCCACGCAACAAGAACTGGTCGTGCGGCGGCAGTTCCGGTGGTGAGGGTGC
GATCGTTGGGATTCGTGGTGGCGTCATCGGTGTAGGAACGGATATCGGTGGCTCGATTCGAGTGCCGGCC
GCGTTCAACTTCCTGTACGGTCTAAGGCCGAGTCATGGGCGGCTGCCGTATGCAAAGATGGCGAACAGCA
TGGAGGGTCAGGAGACGGTGCACAGCGTTGTCGGGCCGATTACGCACTCTGTTGAGGACCTCCGCCTCTT
CACCAAATCCGTCCTCGGTCAGGAGCCATGGAAATACGACTCCAAGGTCATCCCCATGCCCTGGCGCCAG
TCCGAGTCGGACATTATTGCCTCCAAGATCAAGAACGGCGGGCTCAATATCGGCTACTACAACTTCGACG
GCAATGTCCTTCCACACCCTCCTATCCTGCGCGGCGTGGAAACCACCGTCGCCGCACTCGCCAAAGCCGG
TCACACCGTGACCCCGTGGACGCCATACAAGCACGATTTCGGCCACGATCTCATCTCCCATATCTACGCG
GCTGACGGCAGCGCCGACGTAATGCGCGATATCAGTGCATCCGGCGAGCCGGCGATTCCAAATATCAAAG
ACCTACTGAACCCGAACATCAAAGCTGTTAACATGAACGAGCTCTGGGACACGCATCTCCAGAAGTGGAA
TTACCAGATGGAGTACCTTGAGAAATGGCGGGAGGCTGAAGAAAAGGCCGGGAAGGAACTGGACGCCATC
ATCGCGCCGATTACGCCTACCGCTGCGGTACGGCATGACCAGTTCCGGTACTATGGGTATGCCTCTGTGA
TCAACCTGCTGGATTTCACGAGCGTGGTTGTTCCGGTTACCTTTGCGGATAAGAACATCGATAAGAAGAA
TGAGAGTTTCAAGGCGGTTAGTGAGCTTGATGCCCTCGTGCAGGAAGAGTATGATCCGGAGGCGTACCAT
GGGGCACCGGTTGCAGTGCAGGTTATCGGACGGAGACTCAGTGAAGAGAGGACGTTGGCGATTGCAGAGG
AAGTGGGGAAGTTGCTGGGAAATGTGGTGACTCCATAGAAGGTTGAGCGCGTAATAGTGGGTTGGTCTTG
TCTCTATCCATTCATCTGTGAGACATACTGATTTCAACTTTTTCATCAGATAATAAGGATGGTGTGAGAT
AAGCAAGGCTGGGTTATGAGGTTTGGGACTAGATGGTGTTTCGCGTCTAAAGGTGAGTCTTCGTTGGTTC
AATCACATTGATCTGATCGCTGATCAATTGTCAGCCTCTGAATGTGCTCTTGAAGAAAATGGTTGTCTGT
AAGAATCCAGAACCAAAAACGGTCATTTCAAGTATGTATCCTCCGTGAAGTTCCTTTAGCTCTTGCTAAT
ATTGGACTTTAGCGTGCTTTAGCCAAAGACAGGGTCGCGAGGTTAAGAGGATGGGCCAGGAAAAATCTAA
GTTAGATTTGTCACACAAAGAAAAAGATTGTCTCAGTTTTGGTTTTGTTTGGTTTGATTTATGCATAGGA
AATATTTATGATCGAAATCACTCATTTCCTGCTTCGTAAATATCATCTACTATATGCTTCGTAAATGTCC
ATCTCCTACATATTGTGGATATGATAAATGCAATCCTCTCGTCTACACTCTCGGCTTATGCCTTTGTCTT
CTTTGCGCTCCTTTTAGCCTTCTTTTTATTCCTAGTCTTCAAGCCCATCTACGGCTCCAAGACCTTCATT
AACCACCCTCCTGACATTCCCGACTACTTCAAGCAGTCCTTCCCTGAGGGCTTCACTTGGGAGAGGACCA
CCGTTTACGAGGACGGCGGCACTCTCACTGCTACTCAGGACACCTCCCTCCAGGACGGCTGCCTCATCTA
CAACGTCCAGGTCAGGGGCGAGAACTTCCCTTCCAACGGCCCTGTCATGCAGAAGAAGACTCTCGGCTGG
GAGGCCTCCACCGAGACCCTCTACCCCGCTGACGGCTCCCTCGAGGGCAGGCTCGACTGGGCCCTCAAGC
TCGTCGGCGGCGGCCACCTCCACTGCAGGCTCGAGACCACTTACAGGTCCAAGAAGCCCGCTAAGAACCT
CAAGATGCCCGGCGTCTACTTCATTGACAGGAGGCTCGAGAGGATCAAGGAGGCCGACAACGAGACCTAC
GTCGAGCAGCACGAGGTCGCTGTCGCCAGGTACTGCGACCTCCCTTCCAAGCTCGGCCACAAGCTTAACG
GCATGGACGAGCTCTACAAGAATTCGATATCAAGCTTATCGATACCGTCGACCTCGAGGGGGGGCCCGGT
ACCCAATTCGCCCTATAGTGAGTCGTATTACGCGCGCTCACTGGCCGTCGTTTTACAACGTCGTGACTGG
GAAAACCCTGGCGTTACCCAACTTAATCGCCTTGCAGCACATCCCCCTTTCGCCAGCTGGCGTAATAGCG
AAGAGGCCCGCACCGATCGCCCTTCCCAACAGTTGCGCAGCCTGAATGGCGAATGGAAATTGTAAGCGTT
AATATTTTGTTAAAATTCGCGTTAAATTTTTGTTAAATCAGCTCATTTTTTTAACCAATAGGCCGAAATC
GGCAAAATCCCTTATAAATCAAAAGAATAGACCGAGATAGGGT
[37 nt withheld, positions 7184-7220]
AAAGAACGTGGACTCCAACGTCAAAGG
[49 nt withheld, positions 7248-7296]
T
[91 nt withheld, positions 7298-7388]
G
[124 nt withheld, positions 7390-7513]
CAG
